Addgene plasmid #57953: mOrange2-EB3-7
Purpose: Localization: MT End Binding Protein, Excitation: 549, Emission: 565
Depositing lab: Michael Davidson. Depositing organization: Florida State University, Tallahassee. Publication: Improving the photostability of bright monomeric orange and red fluorescent proteins. Shaner NC, Lin MZ, McKeown MR, Steinbach PA, Hazelwood KL, Davidson MW, Tsien RY. Nat Methods. 2008 Jun;5(6):545-51. doi: 10.1038/nmeth.1209. Epub 2008 May 4. PubMed 18454154.
Backbone
  Vector backbone: mOrange2
  Backbone size w/o insert (bp): 4750
  Vector type: Mammalian Expression
  Selectable markers: Neomycin (select with G418)
Growth in bacteria
  Bacterial resistance: Kanamycin, 50 μg/mL
  Growth temperature: 37°C
  Growth strain: DH5alpha
  Copy number: High Copy
Gene/Insert
  Gene/Insert name: EB3 (alt name: NM_012326.2)
  Species: H. sapiens (human)
  Entrez Gene: MAPRE3 (a.k.a. EB3, EBF3, EBF3-S, RP3)
  Promoter: CMV
  Tag / fusion protein: mOrange2
  Cloning method: Unknown
  Sequencing primers: 5′ CMV-F; 3′ SV40pA-R
Terms and licenses: Academic/Nonprofit Terms; Industry Terms: Not Available to Industry
Depositor comments: . Excitation = 549; Emission = 565
How to cite: mOrange2-EB3-7 was a gift from Michael Davidson (Addgene plasmid # 57953 ; http://n2t.net/addgene:57953 ; RRID:Addgene_57953)
