[The description below was written by a language model from this plasmid's Addgene catalogue record.]
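Description:
mOrange2-EB3-7 is a mammalian expression plasmid that produces a fusion of human EB3 (the product of the MAPRE3 gene, a microtubule end-binding protein) with the monomeric orange fluorescent protein mOrange2. It is built on an mOrange2 fluorescent-protein backbone of about 4.75 kb without the insert. In bacteria it is maintained as a high-copy plasmid under kanamycin selection, and the record lists neomycin resistance as the selectable marker for mammalian cells, so transfected cells can be selected with G418. The origin of replication is not named in the record, and no feature table is available to confirm the exact layout of the elements.

Expression of the fusion is driven by the CMV promoter, a strong constitutive promoter in most mammalian cell lines. The listed 3′ sequencing primer anneals in an SV40 polyadenylation region, implying that this signal terminates the transcript. The record identifies mOrange2 as the tag or fusion partner but does not state whether it lies at the N- or C-terminus of EB3, the nature of any linker, or the cloning method used. The "7" in the name may refer to linker length, but this is not explained.

The stated purpose is localization. EB3 accumulates at the growing plus ends of microtubules, so the fusion serves as a fluorescent marker of microtubule ends in live or fixed cells, visualized with excitation at 549 nm and emission at 565 nm. mOrange2 was developed as a more photostable orange monomer, which suits it to time-lapse imaging of dynamic structures such as growing microtubule tips.
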