>Addgene plasmid #57953 | mOrange2-EB3-7 | depositor partial sequence | sequence record 89101 | insert sequence
GGACTCAGATCTCGAGCTCAAGCTTCGAATTCTGCAGTCGACTGCCACCATGGCCGTCAATGTGTACTCC
ACATCTGTGACCAGTGAAAATCTGAGTCGCCATGATATGCTTGCATGGGTCAACGACTCCCTGCACCTCA
ACTATACCAAGATAGAACAGCTTTGTTCAGGGGCAGCCTACTGCCAGTTCATGGACATGCTCTTCCCCGG
CTGTGTGCACTTGAGGAAAGTGAAGTTCCAGGCCAAACTAGAGCATGAATACATCCACAACTTCAAGGTG
CTGCAAGCAGCTTTCAAGAAGATGGGTGTTGACAAAATCATTCCTGTAGAGAAATTAGTGAAAGGAAAAT
TCCAAGATAATTTTGAGTTTATTCAGTGGTTTAAGAAATTCTTTGACGCAAACTATGATGGAAAGGATTA
CAACCCTCTGCTGGCGCGGCAGGGCCAGGACGTAGCGCCACCTCCTAACCCAGGTGATCAGATCTTCAAC
AAATCCAAGAAACTCATTGGCACAGCAGTTCCACAGAGGACGTCCCCCACAGGCCCAAAAAACATGCAGA
CCTCTGGCCGGCTGAGCAATGTGGCCCCCCCCTGCATTCTCCGGAAGAATCCTCCATCAGCCCGAAATGG
CGGCCATGAGACTGATGCCCAAATTCTTGAACTCAACCAACAGCTGGTGGACTTGAAGCTGACAGTGGAT
GGGCTGGAGAAGGAACGTGACTTCTACTTCAGCAAACTTCGTGACATCGAGCTCATCTGCCAGGAGCATG
AAAGTGAAAACAGCCCTGTTATCTCAGGCATCATTGGCATCCTCTATGCCACAGAGGAAGGATTCGCACC
CCCTGAGGACGATGAGATTGAAGAGCATCAACAAGAAGACCAGGACGAGTACCTGGATCCACCGGTCGCC
ACCATGGTGAGCAAGGGCGAGGAGAATAACATGGCCATCATCAAGGAGTTCATGCGCTTCAAGGTGCGCA
TGGAGGGCTCCGTGAACGGCCACGAGTTCGAGATCGAGGGCGAGGGCGAGGGCCGCCCCTACGAGGGCTT
TCAGACCGCTAAGCTGAAGGTGACCAAGGGTGGCCCCCTGCCCTTCGCCTGGGACATCCTGTCCCCTCAT
TTCACCTACGGCTCCAAGGCCTACGTGAAGCACCCCGCCGACATCCCCGACTACTTCAAGCTGTCCTTCC
CCGAGGGCTTCAAGTGGGAGCGCGTGATGAACTACGAGGACGGCGGCGTGGTGACCGTGACCCAGGACTC
CTCCCTGCAGGACGGCGAGTTCATCTACAAGGTGAAGCTGCGCGGCACCAACTTCCCCTCCGACGGCCCC
GTGATGCAGAAGAAGACCATGGGCTGGGAGGCCTCCTCCGAGCGGATGTACCCCGAGGACGGTGCCCTGA
AGGGCAAGATCAAGATGAGGCTGAAGCTGAAGGACGGCGGCCACTACACCTCCGAGGTCAAGACCACCTA
CAAGGCCAAGAAGCCCGTGCAGCTGCCCGGCGCCTACATCGTCGACATCAAGTTGGACATCACCTCCCAC
AACGAGGACTACACCATCGTGGAACAGTACGAACGCGCCGAGGGCCGCCACTCCACCGGCGGCATGGACG
AGCTGTACAAGTAAGCGGCCGCGACTCTAGATCATAATCAGCCATACCACATTG
