>Addgene plasmid #57953 | mOrange2-EB3-7 | addgene partial sequence | sequence record 125643 | Mombaerts-mRFPup 5'-GTGGCCGTTCACGGAGCCCTCCATG-3'
ACTCCTTGATGATGGCCATGTTATTCTCCTCGCCCTTGCTCACCATGGTGGCGACCGGTGGATCCAGGTA
CTCGTCCTGGTCTTCTTGTTGATGCTCTTCAATCTCATCGTCCTCAGGGGGTGCGAATCCTTCCTCTGTG
GCATAGAGGATGCCAATGATGCCTGAGATAACAGGGCTGTTTTCACTTTCATGCTCCTGGCAGATGAGCT
CGATGTCACGAAGTTTGCTGAAGTAGAAGTCACGTTCCTTCTCCAGCCCATCCACTGTCAGCTTCAAGTC
CACCAGCTGTTGGTTGAGTTCAAGAATTTGGGCATCAGTCTCATGGCCGCCATTTCGGGCTGATGGAGGA
TTCTTCCGGAGAATGCAGGGGGGGGCCACATTGCTCAGCCGGCCAGAGGTCTGCATGTTTTTTGGGCCTG
TGGGGGACGTCCTCTGTGGAACTGCTGTGCCAATGAGTTTCTTGGATTTGTTGAAGATCTGATCACCTGG
GTTAGGAGGTGGCGCTACGTCCTGGCCCTGCCGCGCCAGCAGAGGGTTGTAATCCTTTCCATCATAGTTT
GCGTCAAAGAATTTCTTAAACCACTGAATAAACTCAAAATTATCTTGGAATTTTCCTTTCACTAATTTCT
CTACAGGAATGATTTTGTCAACACCCATCTTCTTGAAAGCTGCTTGCAGCACCTTGAAGTTGTGGATGTA
TTCATGCTCTAGTTTGGCCTGGAACTTCACTTTCCTCAAGTGCACACAGCCGGGGAAGAGCATGTCCATG
AACTGGCAGTAGGCTGCCCCTGAAC
